>Addgene plasmid #27334 | pDE43-MCKq20 | depositor full sequence | sequence record 12882 | Author sequence
TGATCACCGCGGCCATGATGGCCGGACAAACAACAGATAAAACGAAAGGCCCAGTCTTTCGACTGAGCCT
TTCGTTTTATTTGATGCCTGGCAGTCGATCGTACGCTAGTTAACTACGTCGACATCGATTTAATTAATAT
GCATCAATTGATTTAAATACTAGTGTTAACTATTTAATTGGGGACCCTAGAGGTCCCCTTTTTTATTTTA
AAAATTTTTTCNAAGGGGACCTCTAGGGTCCCCAGCTGGCTAGCGAGTCATGAGGTNACCATGTTCTTTC
CTGCGTTATCCCCTGATTCTGTGGATAACCGTATTACCGCCTTTGAGTGAGCTGATACCAGCGGATAACA
ATTTCACACAGGAAACAGCTATGACCATGATTACGCCAAGCTATCAACTTTGTATAGAAAAGTTGAACGA
GAAACGTAAAATGATATAAATATCAATATATTAAATTAGATTTTGCATAAAAAACAGACTACATAATACT
GTAAAACACAACATATCCAGTCACTATGGTCGACCTGCAGACTGGCTGTGTATAAGGGAGCCTGACATTT
ATATTCCCCAGAACATCAGGTTAATGGCGTTTTTGATGTCATTTTCGCGGTGGCTGAGATCAGCCACTTC
TTCCCCGATAACGGAGACCGGCACACTGGCCATATCGGTGGTCATCATGCGCCAGCTTTCATCCCCGATA
TGCACCACCGGGTAAAGTTCACGGGGGACTTTATCTGACAGCAGACGTGCACTGGCCAGGGGGATCACCA
TCCGTCGCCCGGGCGTGTCAATAATATCACTCTGTACATCCACAAACAGACGATAACGGCTCTCTCTTTT
ATAGGTGTAAACCTTAAACTGCATTTCACCAGCCCCTGTTCTCGTCGGCAAAAGAGCCGTTCATTTCAAT
AAACCGGGCGACCTCAGCCATCCCTTCCTGATTTTCCGCTTTCCAGCGTTCGGCACGCAGACGACGGGCT
TCATTCTGCATGGTTGTGCTTACCGAACCGGAGATATTGACATCATATATGCCTTGAGCAACTGATAGCT
GTCGCTGTCAACTGTCACTGTAATACGCTGCTTCATAGCATACCTCTTTTTGACATACTTCGGGTATACA
TATCAGTATATATTCTTATACCGCAAAAATCAGCGCGCAAATACGCATACTGTTATCTGGCTTTTAGTAA
GCCGGATCCTCTAGATTACGCCCCGCCCTGCCACTCATCGCAGTACTGTTGTAATTCATTAAGCATTCTG
CCGACATGGAAGCCATCACAAACGGCATGATGAACCTGAATCGCCAGCGGCATCAGCACCTTGTCGCCTT
GCGTATAATATTTGCCCATGGTGAAAACGGGGGCGAAGAAGTTGTCCATATTGGCCACGTTTAAATCAAA
ACTGGTGAAACTCACCCAGGGATTGGCTGAGACGAAAAACATATTCTCAATAAACCCTTTAGGGAAATAG
GCCAGGTTTTCACCGTAACACGCCACATCTTGCGAATATATGTGTAGAAACTGCCGGAAATCGTCGTGGT
ATTCACTCCAGAGCGATGAAAACGTTTCAGTTTGCTCATGGAAAACGGTGTAACAAGGGTGAACACTATC
CCATATCACCAGCTCACCGTCTTTCATTGCCATACGGAATTCCGGATGAGCATTCATCAGGCGGGCAAGA
ATGTGAATAAAGGCCGGATAAAACTTGTGCTTATTTTTCTTTACGGTCTTTAAAAAGGCCGTAATATCCA
GCTGAACGGTCTGGTTATAGGTACATTGAGCAACTGACTGAAATGCCTCAAAATGTTCTTTACGATGCCA
TTGGGATATATCAACGGTGGTATATCCAGTGATTTTTTTCTCCATTTTAGCTTCCTTAGCTCCTGAAAAT
CTCGACGGATCCTAACTCAAAATCCACACATTATACGAGCCGGAAGCATAAAGTGTAAAGCCTGGGGTGC
CTAATGCGGCCGCCATAGTGACTGGATATGTTGTGTTTTACAGTATTATGTAGTCTGTTTTTTATGCAAA
ATCTAATTTAATATATTGATATTTATATCATTTTACGTTTCTCGTTCAACTTTATTATACATAGTTGCTT
AAGCTGCAGGGGACCCTAGAGGTCCCCTTTTTTATTTTAAAAATTTTTTATAACCGGTGATTTAGGTGAC
ACTATAGAAGTGGAATTCGATGGCCTAGCTGGCATCGGTACGTGCCGCGCAACCATGTAGTAGTCCTGGA
GCGTGTCCATCTGGTGTTCAAGCTTGCAACTTCTTCAAGAGGCTGCCGTCCCGCGCCGATACCATGCTAT
AGTATGGCGTTCTTGCTGCTGATGGAGCATGCCATATGGAAACCGTTGTGGTCTCCCTATAGTGAGTCGT
ATTAATTTACGCGTTTCACTGGCCGACATGTGAGCAAAAGGCCAGCAAAAGGCCAGGAACCGTAAAAAGG
CCGCGTTGCTGGCGTTTTTCCATAGGCTCCGCCCCCCTGACGAGCATCACAAAAATCGACGCTCAAGTCA
GAGGTGGCGAAACCCGACAGGACTATAAAGATACCAGGCGTTTCCCCCTGGAAGCTCCCTCGTGCGCTCT
CCTGTTCCGACCCTGCCGCTTACCGGATACCTGTCCGCCTTTCTCCCTTCGGGAAGCGTGGCGCTTTCTC
AATGCTCACGCTGTAGGTATCTCAGTTCGGTGTAGGTCGTTCGCTCCAAGCTGGGCTGTGTGCACGAACC
CCCCGTTCAGCCCGACCGCTGCGCCTTATCCGGTAACTATCGTCTTGAGTCCAACCCGGTAAGACACGAC
TTATCGCCACTGGCAGCAGCCACTGGTAACAGGATTAGCAGAGCGAGGTATGTAGGCGGTGCTACAGAGT
TCTTGAAGTGGTGGCCTAACTACGGCTACACTAGAAGGACAGTATTTGGTATCTGCGCTCTGCTGAAGCC
AGTTACCTTCGGAAAAAGAGTTGGTAGCTCTTGATCCGGCAAACAAACCACCGCTGGTAGCGGTGGTTTT
TTTGTTTGCAAGCAGCAGATTACGCGCAGAAAAAAAGGATCTCAAGAAGATCCTTTGATCTTTTCTACGG
GGTCTGACGCTCAGTGGAACTAGTGAGGTCTGCCTCGTGAAGAAGGTGTTGCTGACTCATACCAGGCCTG
AATCGCCCCATCATCCAGCCAGAAAGTGAGGGAGCCACGGTTGATGAGAGCTTTGTTGTAGGTGGACCAG
TTGGTGATTTTGAACTTTTGCTTTGCCACGGAACGGTCTGCGTTGTCGGGAAGATGCGTGATCTGATCCT
TCAACTCAGCAAAAGTTCGATTTATTCAACAAAGCCGCCGTCCCGTCAAGTCAGCGTAATGCTCTGCCAG
TGTTACAACCAATTAACCAATTCTGATTAGAAAAACTCATCGAGCATCAAATGAAACTGCAATTTATTCA
TATCAGGATTATCAATACCATATTTTTGAAAAAGCCGTTTCTGTAATGAAGGAGAAAACTCACCGAGGCA
GTTCCATAGGATGGCAAGATCCTGGTATCGGTCTGCGATTCCGACTCGTCCAACATCAATACAACCTATT
AATTTCCCCTCGTCAAAAATAAGGTTATCAAGTGAGAAATCACCATGAGTGACGACTGAATCCGGTGAGA
ATGGCAAAAGATTATGCATTTCTTTCCAGACTTGTTCAACAGGCCAGCCATTACGCTCGTCATCAAAATC
ACTCGCATCAACCAAACCGTTATTCATTCGTGATTGCGCCTGAGCGAGACGAAATACGCGATCGCTGTTA
AAAGGACAATTACAAACAGGAATCGAATGCAACCGGCGCAGGAACACTGCCAGCGCATCAACAATATTTT
CACCTGAATCAGGATATTCTTCTAATACCTGGAATGCTGTTTTCCCGGGGATCGCAGTGGTGAGTAACCA
TGCATCATCAGGAGTACGGATAAAATGCTTGATGGTCGGAAGAGGCATAAATTCCGTCAGCCAGTTTAGT
CTGACCATCTCATCTGTAACATCATTGGCAACGCTACCTTTGCCATGTTTCAGAAACAACTCTGGCGCAT
GGGGCTTCCCATACAAGCGATAGATTGTCGCACCTGATTGCCCGACATTATCGCGAGCCCATTTATACCC
ATATAAATCAGCATCCATGTTGGAATTTAATCGCGGCCTCGAGCAAGACGTTTCCCGTTGAATATGGCTC
ATAACACCCCTTGTATTACTGTTTATGTAAGCAGACAGTTTTATTGTTCATGATGATATATTTTTATCTT
GTGCAATGTAACATCAGAGATTTTGAGACACAACGTCGCTTTGTTGCTAGCTGGCGGGAACGGCAATGCT
CCTGGCGGCGGCGGGGCTGGTGCCCAGGTCTCCGCACAGAGCGGCGGTGCTGGCGCTCGCGGCCAGGCGT
GGTTCTTCGCGTACTGACAAGAAACCCCCCTCTTTAGGACTCAGTGTCCTTGGGAGGGGGGCTTTTTGCG
TTTCAGGAGGTCTTGGCCAGCTTGGACATCGCCTCAGCGATAGCCTCGTCGCGGGCCTCAGACGCCATCT
GGTACTTCATCGCCATCCTAGGAGTCGTGTGACCGAGACGGGCCATCAGCTCCTTGGTCGTCGCACCTGC
CTGAGCGGCGAACGTAGCGCCGACAGCGCGGAGGTCGTGGATGCGGAGTTCCGGCCGACCGATCTTGGCG
TAGCCACGCTTCAGCGACTTGGTGAACGCGGACTTCGACAGCCGGTTGCCCTGCGTCGTGGTCACCAGGA
ATGCCTCGGGGCCCTTGTTCATCTTCGTACGGTCCTTCATGTGCGCTCGGATCATCTCCGCGACGTGAGG
CGGAACCGTCACAGGACGCTTCGACCGGACGGTCTTGGCGTTGCCAACGACGATCTTGTTCCCCACGCGG
GAAGCGCCACGGCGCACCCGGAGCTTCATCGTCATGCCGTCGTCCACGATGTCCTTGCGGCGAAGCTCGA
TCAGCTCTCCGAACCGGAGGCTCGTCCACGCCAGGATGTATGCCGCGATCCGGTAGTGCTCGAAGATCTC
AGCGGCGACGATGTCCAGCTCCTCAGGCGTCAGCGCCTCTACGTCGCGCTCATCGGCTGCCTTCTGCTCG
ATCCGGCACGGGTTCTCTGCGATCAGCTTGTCCTCGACCGCTGTGTTCATCACCGCCCGGAGGACGTTGT
AGGCATGCCGGCGGGCAGTCGGGTGCTTCCTACCCATCCCGGCCCACCACGCACGCACCAGAGCTGGCGT
CATCTCTGTGACCGCCACTTCACCTAGCACCGGGTAGATGCGGCGCTCCGCGTGCCCGCTGTACAGATCC
CTGGTGCCGTCTGCGAGGTCGCGCTCCACGAGCCACTTCCGGGTGTACTCCTCCAGCGTGATGGCGCTGG
CGGCTGCCTTCTTCGCCCGGTCCTGTGGAGGGGTCCAGGTCTCCATCTCGATGAGCCGCTTCTCGCCCGC
GAGCCAGGCTTCGGCGTCCATCTTGTTGTCGTAGGTCTGCAGCGCGTAGTACCTCACACCGTCCTGCGGG
TTGACGTATGAGGCTTGGATCCTCCCGCTGCGCTGAGTCTTCAGCGATCCCCATCCGCGACGTGCCAACT
AGGTCTCCTCTCGTCGTGAACAAGGCTACCGGGTTGCAACTCCTGTGCAACTCTCAGGCTTCAACGCGCT
TCTACGACCTGCAATTTCTTTCCACTTAGAGGATGCAGCCGAGAGGGGGTAAAAACCTATCTTGACCGGC
CCATATATGTGGTCGGCAGACACCCATTCTTCCAAACTAGCTACGCGGGTTCGATTCCCGTCGCCCGCTC
CGCTGGTCAGAGGGTGTTTTCGCCCTCTGGCCATTTTTCTTTCCAGGGGTCTGCAACTCTTGTGCGACTC
TTCTGACCTGGGCATACGCGGTTGCAACGCATCCCTGATCTGGCTACTTTCGATGCTGACAAACGAATAG
AGCCCCCCGCCTGCGCGAACAGACGAGGGGCATTCACACCAGATTGGAGCTGGTGCAGTGAAGAGAATAG
ACCGGGACAAGGTTGCACCGGGAGTTGCAGCGGTCGGAACCCTCGCCGTCGGCGGGCTGGCGTTCGCCCT
GTCGTTCACGGCTCTAGC
Features (pLannotate 1.2.2; 18 found; start..end, strand, type, name):
     37..83      -  terminator     rrnB T1 terminator: transcription terminator T1 from the E. coli rrnB gene
    270..335     +  rep_origin     RSF ori (fragment): Plasmids containing the RSF 1030 origin of replication can be propagated in E. coli cells that contain additional plasmids with compatible origins.
    395..415     +  protein_bind   attB4: mutant version of attB; core recombination site for the Gateway® BP reaction BP Clonase™
    399..518     +  protein_bind   attR1: mutant version of attR; recombination site for the Gateway® LR reaction LR Clonase™
    559..864     -  CDS            ccdB: CcdB, a bacterial toxin that poisons DNA gyrase; ccdB; Plasmids containing the ccdB gene cannot be propagated in standard E. coli strains.
    869..1027    -  CDS            ccdA (fragment): CCDA_ECO57 - Also known as H, letA. Experimental evidence at protein level: Swiss-Prot protein existence level 1. Antitoxin component of a type II toxin-antitoxin (TA) system which inhibits the post-segregational killing (PSK) of plasmid-free cells, also referred to as a plasmid addiction system. Binds to and blocks the activity of CcdB; will also remove bound CcdB protein from the CcdB-GyrA complex by forming a CcdA-CcdB complex, a process termed rejuvenation. Functions as a transcriptional corepressor for the ccdAB operon, repression also requires CcdB (By similarity). From Escherichia coli
   1206..1865    -  CDS            CmR: chloramphenicol acetyltransferase; cat; confers resistance to chloramphenicol
   1866..1895    -  promoter       cat promoter (fragment): promoter of the E. coli cat gene encoding chloramphenicol acetyltransferase
   1919..1949    -  promoter       lac UV5 promoter: E. coli lac promoter with an "up" mutation
   1974..2097    -  protein_bind   attR3: mutant version of attR; recombination site for the Gateway® LR reaction LR Clonase™
   2160..2178    +  promoter       SP6 promoter: promoter for bacteriophage SP6 RNA polymerase
   2366..2384    -  promoter       T7 promoter: promoter for bacteriophage T7 RNA polymerase
   2467..3055    -  rep_origin     ori: high-copy-number ColE1/pMB1/pBR322/pUC origin of replication
   3103..3246    -  CDS            TRA2_ECOLX (fragment): Protein predicted: Swiss-Prot protein existence level 4. Required for transposition of transposon Tn903. From Escherichia coli.
   3387..4202    -  CDS            KanR: aminoglycoside phosphotransferase; aph(3')-Ia; confers resistance to kanamycin in bacteria or G418 (Geneticin®) in eukaryotes
   4320..4424    +  CDS            32 (fragment): VG32_BPML5 - Protein predicted: Swiss-Prot protein existence level 4. From Mycobacterium phage L5 (Mycobacteriophage L5).
   4486..5598    -  CDS            33: VINT_BPML5 - Also known as int. Protein inferred from homology: Swiss-Prot protein existence level 3. Integrase is necessary for integration of the phage into the host genome by site-specific recombination. From Mycobacterium phage L5 (Mycobacteriophage L5).
   6011..4       +  CDS            34.1 (fragment) (across the origin): VG341_BPMD2 - Protein predicted: Swiss-Prot protein existence level 4. Putative excisionase. From Mycobacterium phage D29 (Mycobacteriophage D29).
