[The description below was written by a language model from this plasmid's Addgene catalogue record and pLannotate feature annotations shown in this document.]
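Description:
pDE43-MCKq20 is a Gateway destination vector built on the pDE43-MCKq1 backbone and designed for use in mycobacteria, with propagation in E. coli. The annotated sequence (about 6.1 kb) carries a high-copy ColE1/pUC-type origin for E. coli but no mycobacterial plasmid replicon. Instead it encodes the integrase of mycobacteriophage L5, flanked by fragments of neighbouring phage genes, which indicates that the plasmid is maintained in mycobacteria by site-specific integration into the chromosome; the phage attachment site itself is not annotated in the feature table. A Tn903-derived aph(3')-Ia kanamycin resistance gene lies on the backbone. The catalogue lists chloramphenicol as the bacterial selection.

The Gateway cassette is bounded by sites annotated as attR1 (overlapping an attB4-like core) and attR3, mutant attR sites that suggest a multisite LR recombination format. It contains the ccdB gyrase toxin, a ccdA fragment and a chloramphenicol acetyltransferase gene with its promoter. Because of ccdB, the empty vector must be kept in a ccdB-tolerant strain. LR recombination replaces the cassette with the entry-clone fragments, allowing counter-selection against unrecombined plasmid. An rrnB T1 terminator sits upstream of the cassette, and SP6 and T7 promoter sequences lie downstream of it.

The listed insert is qtag20, a 253 bp sequence cloned between AgeI and PciI; it is not annotated as a distinct feature and the record does not describe its function directly. The associated publication concerns simultaneous analysis of multiple Mycobacterium tuberculosis knockdown mutants in vitro and in vivo, and the numbered naming of the backbone and insert points to a series of vectors differing in this tag. This would fit a strain-identifying tag for tracking mutants in mixed populations, but that reading is an inference.
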