Addgene plasmid #27334: pDE43-MCKq20
Depositing lab: Dirk Schnappinger. Depositing organization: Cornell University. Publication: Simultaneous analysis of multiple Mycobacterium tuberculosis knockdown mutants in vitro and in vivo. Blumenthal A, Trujillo C, Ehrt S, Schnappinger D. PLoS One. 2010 Dec 22;5(12):e15667. doi: 10.1371/journal.pone.0015667. PubMed 21203517.
Backbone
  Vector backbone: pDE43-MCKq1
  Backbone manufacturer: N/A
  Backbone size w/o insert (bp): 5740
  Vector type: Gateway Destination Vector
Growth in bacteria
  Bacterial resistance: Chloramphenicol, 25 μg/mL
  Growth temperature: 37°C
  Growth strain: Unknown
  Growth instructions: ccdB Anti-toxin strain (e.g. DB3.1), 37C
  Copy number: Unknown
Gene/Insert
  Gene/Insert name: qtag20
  Insert size (bp): 253
  Mutation: N/A
  Cloning method: Gateway Cloning; 5′ cloning site AgeI (unknown if destroyed); 3′ cloning site PciI (unknown if destroyed)
  Sequencing primers: 5′ N/A; 3′ N/A
Terms and licenses: Academic/Nonprofit Terms; Industry Terms: Not Available to Industry
How to cite: pDE43-MCKq20 was a gift from Dirk Schnappinger (Addgene plasmid # 27334 ; http://n2t.net/addgene:27334 ; RRID:Addgene_27334)
