>Addgene plasmid #27334 | pDE43-MCKq20 | addgene partial sequence | sequence record 33734 | 27334 with CAT-R
AATATCAACGGTGGTATATCCAGTGATTTTTTTCTCCATTTTAGCTTCCTTAGCTCCTGAAAATCTCGAC
GGATCCTAACTCAAAATCCACACATTATACGAGCCGGAAGCATAAAGTGTAAAGCCTGGGGTGCCTAATG
CGGCCGCCATAGTGACTGGATATGTTGTGTTTTACAGTATTATGTAGTCTGTTTTTTATGCAAAATCTAA
TTTAATATATTGATATTTATATCATTTTACGTTTCTCGTTCAACTTTATTATACATAGTTGCTTAAGCTG
CAGGGGACCCTAGAGGTCCCCTTTTTTATTTTAAAAATTTTTTATAACCGGTGATTTAGGTGACACTATA
GAAGTGGAATTCGATGGCCTAGCTGGCATCGGTACGTGCCGCGCAACCATGTAGTAGTCCTGGAGCGTGT
CCATCTGGTGTTCAAGCTTGCAACTTCTTCAAGAGGCTGCCGTCCCGCGCCGATACCATGCTATAGTATG
GCGTTCTTGCTGCTGATGGAGCATGCCATATGGAAACCGTTGTGGTCTCCCTATAGTGAGTCGTATTAAT
TTACGCGTTTCACTGGCCGACATGTGAGCAAAAGGCCAGCAAAAGGCCAGGAACCGTAAAAAGGCCGCGT
TGCTGGCGTTTTTCCATAGGCTCCGCCCCCCTGACGAGCATCACAAAAATCGACGCTCAAGTCAGAGGTG
GCGAAACCCGACAGGACTATAAAGATACCAGGCGTTTCCCCCTGGAAGCTCCCTCGTGCGCTCTCCTGTT
CCGACCCTGCCGCTTACCGGATACCTGTCCGCCTTTCTCCC
